Addgene plasmid #55202: CMVp-dsRed2-Triplex-28-gRNA3-28-gRNA4-28-gRNA5-28-gRNA6-28-pA
Purpose: Plasmid encoding multiplexed 4x gRNAs. This is a modified form of the original plasmid described in the paper (Construct 19). mKate2 was replaced with dsRed2 because of distribution issues.
Depositing lab: Timothy Lu. Depositing organization: Massachusetts Institute of Technology. Publication: Multiplexed and Programmable Regulation of Gene Networks with an Integrated RNA and CRISPR/Cas Toolkit in Human Cells. Nissim L, Perli SD, Fridkin A, Perez-Pinera P, Lu TK. Mol Cell. 2014 May 14. pii: S1097-2765(14)00355-4. doi: 10.1016/j.molcel.2014.04.022. PubMed 24837679.
Backbone
  Vector backbone: pGL2-Luc (Addgene #26280)
  Backbone size w/o insert (bp): 3500
  Total vector size (bp): 5137
  Vector type: Mammalian Expression, Synthetic Biology
Growth in bacteria
  Bacterial resistance: Ampicillin, 100 μg/mL
  Growth temperature: 37°C
  Growth strain: DH5alpha
  Copy number: Unknown
Gene/Insert
  Gene/Insert name: dsRed2
  Species: H. sapiens (human)
  Insert size (bp): 1421
  Promoter: CMV
  Cloning method: Ligation Independent Cloning
  Sequencing primers: 5′ TGCGCAACTGTTGGGAAGGGCGATCGGTGCGGGCC; 3′ AGTGCGGCGACGATAGTCATGCCCC
Terms and licenses: Academic/Nonprofit Terms; Industry Terms: Not Available to Industry
Depositor comments: Please see http://www.rle.mit.edu/sbg/resources/ for more information.
How to cite: CMVp-dsRed2-Triplex-28-gRNA3-28-gRNA4-28-gRNA5-28-gRNA6-28-pA was a gift from Timothy Lu (Addgene plasmid # 55202 ; http://n2t.net/addgene:55202 ; RRID:Addgene_55202)
