[The description below was written by a language model from this plasmid's Addgene catalogue record and pLannotate feature annotations shown in this document.]
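Description:
CMVp-dsRed2-Triplex-28-gRNA3-28-gRNA4-28-gRNA5-28-gRNA6-28-pA is a 5,137 bp mammalian expression and synthetic-biology plasmid built on the pGL2-Luc backbone. It is maintained in E. coli through a high-copy ColE1/pUC-type origin and selected with ampicillin via the bla gene and its promoter; an f1 phage origin is also present. Short annotated fragments of lacZα, KanR, ble, TcR and a bGH poly(A) signal appear to be cloning remnants or partial matches rather than functional elements.

The payload is a single RNA polymerase II transcription unit driven by the CMV immediate-early enhancer and promoter. It begins with the coding sequence for DsRed2, a mammalian codon-optimized tetrameric red fluorescent protein. According to the construct name, this is followed by a "Triplex" element; it is not annotated in the feature table, but such RNA triple-helix structures are generally used to stabilize the 3′ end of a transcript that has lost its poly(A) tail. Downstream lie four Streptococcus pyogenes Cas9 guide RNA scaffolds (gRNA3 through gRNA6), each flanked by 28-nt CRISPR direct repeat elements, five in total, which correspond to the "28" in the name. Repeats of this type typically serve as recognition sites for a CRISPR RNA-processing endoribonuclease, which is not encoded on this plasmid, so that the guides are excised from the longer transcript. An HSV TK polyadenylation signal lies downstream of the array.

The design allows one promoter to deliver a fluorescent reporter and four guides together, for multiplexed CRISPR/Cas-based regulation of gene networks in human cells. The guide targets are not stated in the record. The depositor notes that this is a modified version of the published construct, with dsRed2 substituted for mKate2 because of distribution restrictions.
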