Features (pLannotate 1.2.2; 22 found; start..end, strand, type, name):
    464..568     -  promoter       AmpR promoter: bla
    595..1050    +  rep_origin     f1 ori (sequence partly withheld): f1 bacteriophage origin of replication; arrow indicates direction of (+) strand synthesis
   1055..1122    -  CDS            lacZα (fragment): LacZα fragment of β-galactosidase; lacZ fragment
   1239..1542    +  enhancer       CMV enhancer: human cytomegalovirus immediate early enhancer
   1543..1746    +  promoter       CMV promoter: human cytomegalovirus (CMV) immediate early promoter
   1781..2458    +  CDS            DsRed2: improved tetrameric variant of DsRed fluorescent protein mammalian codon-optimized
   2574..2627    -  CDS            KanR (fragment): aminoglycoside phosphotransferase; aph(3')-Ia; confers resistance to kanamycin
   2627..2654    +  ncRNA          CRISPR-DR4: Accession: RF01317 - CRISPR RNA direct repeat element
   2682..2757    +  misc_RNA       gRNA scaffold: guide RNA scaffold for the Streptococcus pyogenes CRISPR/Cas9 system
   2765..2792    +  ncRNA          CRISPR-DR4: Accession: RF01317 - CRISPR RNA direct repeat element
   2818..2893    +  misc_RNA       gRNA scaffold: guide RNA scaffold for the Streptococcus pyogenes CRISPR/Cas9 system
   2901..2928    +  ncRNA          CRISPR-DR4: Accession: RF01317 - CRISPR RNA direct repeat element
   2954..3029    +  misc_RNA       gRNA scaffold: guide RNA scaffold for the Streptococcus pyogenes CRISPR/Cas9 system
   3037..3064    +  ncRNA          CRISPR-DR4: Accession: RF01317 - CRISPR RNA direct repeat element
   3090..3165    +  misc_RNA       gRNA scaffold: guide RNA scaffold for the Streptococcus pyogenes CRISPR/Cas9 system
   3173..3200    +  ncRNA          CRISPR-DR4: Accession: RF01317 - CRISPR RNA direct repeat element
   3231..3383    +  CDS            ble (fragment): BLE_KLEPN - Experimental evidence at protein level: Swiss-Prot protein existence level 1. Binding protein with a strong affinity to the bleomycin family of antibiotics. Binds to CL990; an antimitotic-antibiotic compound. From Klebsiella pneumoniae.
   3442..3489    +  polyA_signal   HSV TK poly(A) signal: herpes simplex virus thymidine kinase polyadenylation signal (Cole and Stacy, 1985)
   3580..3596    -  polyA_signal   bGH poly(A) signal (fragment): bovine growth hormone polyadenylation signal
   3670..3801    +  CDS            TcR (fragment): tetracycline efflux protein; tet; confers resistance to tetracycline
   3981..4569    -  rep_origin     ori: high-copy-number ColE1/pMB1/pBR322/pUC origin of replication
   4740..463     -  CDS            AmpR (across the origin): β-lactamase; bla; confers resistance to ampicillin, carbenicillin, and related antibiotics
>Addgene plasmid #55202 | CMVp-dsRed2-Triplex-28-gRNA3-28-gRNA4-28-gRNA5-28-gRNA6-28-pA | depositor full sequence | sequence record 85589 | CMVp-dsRed2-Triplex-28-gRNA3-28-gRNA4-28-gRNA5-28-gRNA6-28-pA sequence 5137 bps
CCCCCATGTTGTGCAAAAAAGCGGTTAGCTCCTTCGGTCCTCCGATCGTTGTCAGAAGTAAGTTGGCCGC
AGTGTTATCACTCATGGTTATGGCAGCACTGCATAATTCTCTTACTGTCATGCCATCCGTAAGATGCTTT
TCTGTGACTGGTGAGTACTCAACCAAGTCATTCTGAGAATAGTGTATGCGGCGACCGAGTTGCTCTTGCC
CGGCGTCAATACGGGATAATACCGCGCCACATAGCAGAACTTTAAAAGTGCTCATCATTGGAAAACGTTC
TTCGGGGCGAAAACTCTCAAGGATCTTACCGCTGTTGAGATCCAGTTCGATGTAACCCACTCGTGCACCC
AACTGATCTTCAGCATCTTTTACTTTCACCAGCGTTTCTGGGTGAGCAAAAACAGGAAGGCAAAATGCCG
CAAAAAAGGGAATAAGGGCGACACGGAAATGTTGAATACTCATACTCTTCCTTTTTCAATATTATTGAAG
CATTTATCAGGGTTATTGTCTCATGAGCGGATACATATTTGAATGTATTTAGAAAAATAAACAAATAGGG
GTTCCGCGCACATTTCCCCGAAAAGTGCCACCTG
[124 nt withheld, positions 595-718]
C
[91 nt withheld, positions 720-810]
A
[49 nt withheld, positions 812-860]
CCTTTGACGTTGGAGTCCACGTTCTTT
[37 nt withheld, positions 888-924]
ACCCTATCTCGGTCTATTCTTTTGATTTATAAGGGATTTTGCCGATTTCGGCCTATTGGTTAAAAAATGA
GCTGATTTAACAAAAATTTAACGCGAATTTTAACAAAATATTAACGTTTACAATTTCCCATTCGCCATTC
AGGCTGCGCAACTGTTGGGAAGGGCGATCGGTGCGGGCCTCTTCGCTATTACGCCAGCCCAAGCTACCAT
GATAAGTAAGTAATATTAAGGTACGGGAGGTACTTGGAGGTACCTAGTTATTAATAGTAATCAATTACGG
GGTCATTAGTTCATAGCCCATATATGGAGTTCCGCGTTACATAACTTACGGTAAATGGCCCGCCTGGCTG
ACCGCCCAACGACCCCCGCCCATTGACGTCAATAATGACGTATGTTCCCATAGTAACGCCAATAGGGACT
TTCCATTGACGTCAATGGGTGGAGTATTTACGGTAAACTGCCCACTTGGCAGTACATCAAGTGTATCATA
TGCCAAGTACGCCCCCTATTGACGTCAATGACGGTAAATGGCCCGCCTGGCATTATGCCCAGTACATGAC
CTTATGGGACTTTCCTACTTGGCAGTACATCTACGTATTAGTCATCGCTATTACCATGGTGATGCGGTTT
TGGCAGTACATCAATGGGCGTGGATAGCGGTTTGACTCACGGGGATTTCCAAGTCTCCACCCCATTGACG
TCAATGGGAGTTTGTTTTGGCACCAAAATCAACGGGACTTTCCAAAATGTCGTAACAACTCCGCCCCATT
GACGCAAATGGGCGGTAGGCGTGTACGGTGGGAGGTCTATATAAGCAGAGCTGGTTTAGTGAACCGTCAG
ATCCGAGCTCGCCACCATGGCCTCCTCCGAGAACGTCATCACCGAGTTCATGCGCTTCAAGGTGCGCATG
GAGGGCACCGTGAACGGCCACGAGTTCGAGATCGAGGGCGAGGGCGAGGGCCGCCCCTACGAGGGCCACA
ACACCGTGAAGCTGAAGGTGACCAAGGGCGGCCCCCTGCCCTTCGCCTGGGACATCCTGTCCCCCCAGTT
CCAGTACGGCTCCAAGGTGTACGTGAAGCACCCCGCCGACATCCCCGACTACAAGAAGCTGTCCTTCCCC
GAGGGCTTCAAGTGGGAGCGCGTGATGAACTTCGAGGACGGCGGCGTGGCGACCGTGACCCAGGACTCCT
CCCTGCAGGACGGCTGCTTCATCTACAAGGTGAAGTTCATCGGCGTGAACTTCCCCTCCGACGGCCCCGT
GATGCAGAAGAAGACCATGGGCTGGGAGGCCTCCACCGAGCGCCTGTACCCCCGCGACGGCGTGCTGAAG
GGCGAGACCCACAAGGCCCTGAAGCTGAAGGACGGCGGCCACTACCTGGTGGAGTTCAAGTCCATCTACA
TGGCCAAGAAGCCCGTGCAGCTGCCCGGCTACTACTACGTGGACGCCAAGCTGGACATCACCTCCCACAA
CGAGGACTACACCATCGTGGAGCAGTACGAGCGCACCGAGGGCCGCCACCACCTGTTCCTGTAGTAAACC
GGTGATTCGTCAGTAGGGTTGTAAAGGTTTTTCTTTTCCTGAGAAAACAACCTTTTGTTTTCTCAGGTTT
TGCTTTTTGGCCTTTCCCTAGCTTTAAAAAAAAAAAAGCAAAACTCACCGAGGCAGTTCCATAGGATGGC
AAGATCCTGGTATCGGTCTGCGAGTTCACTGCCGTATAGGCAGCTAAGAAAGCTAGCGTGTACTCTCTGA
GGTGCTCGTTTTAGAGCTAGAAATAGCAAGTTAAAATAAGGCTAGTCCGTTATCAACTTGAAAAAGTGGC
ACCGAGTCGGTGCTTTTTTTCGTTCACTGCCGTATAGGCAGCTAAGAAAAGGTGACGCAGATAAGAACCA
GTTGTTTTAGAGCTAGAAATAGCAAGTTAAAATAAGGCTAGTCCGTTATCAACTTGAAAAAGTGGCACCG
AGTCGGTGCTTTTTTTCGTTCACTGCCGTATAGGCAGCTAAGAAACAGGGCATCAAGTCAGCCATCAGCG
TTTTAGAGCTAGAAATAGCAAGTTAAAATAAGGCTAGTCCGTTATCAACTTGAAAAAGTGGCACCGAGTC
GGTGCTTTTTTTCGTTCACTGCCGTATAGGCAGCTAAGAAAAGTCGGAGTCACCCTCCTGGAAACGTTTT
AGAGCTAGAAATAGCAAGTTAAAATAAGGCTAGTCCGTTATCAACTTGAAAAAGTGGCACCGAGTCGGTG
CTTTTTTTCGTTCACTGCCGTATAGGCAGCTAAGAAACCCGGGTAAGCGGGACTCTGGGGTTCGAAATGA
CCGACCAAGCGACGCCCAACCTGCCATCACGAGATTTCGATTCCACCGCCGCCTTCTATGAAAGGTTGGG
CTTCGGAATCGTTTTCCGGGACGCCGGCTGGATGATCCTCCAGCGCGGGGATCTCATGCTGGAGTTCTTC
GCCCACCCTAGGGGGAGGCTAACTGAAACACGGAAGGAGACAATACCGGAAGGAACCCGCGCTATGACGG
CAATAAAAAGACAGAATAAAACGCACGGTGTTGGGTCGTTTGTTCATAAACGCGGGGTTCGGTCCCAGGG
CTGGCACTCTGTCGATACCCCACCGAGACGCCATTGGGGCCAATACGCCCGCGTTTCTTCCTTTTCCCCA
CCCCACCCCCCAAGTTCGGGTGAAGGCCCAGGGCTCGCAGCCAACGTCGGGGCGGCAGGCCCTGCCATAG
CCTCAGCTCGAGTATGTCGACCGATGCCCTTGAGAGCCTTCAACCCAGTCAGCTCCTTCCGGTGGGCGCG
GGGCATGACTATCGTCGCCGCACTTATGACTGTCTTCTTTATCATGCAACTCGTAGGACAGGTGCCGGCA
GCGCTCTTCCGCTTCCTCGCTCACTGACTCGCTGCGCTCGGTCGTTCGGCTGCGGCGAGCGGTATCAGCT
CACTCAAAGGCGGTAATACGGTTATCCACAGAATCAGGGGATAACGCAGGAAAGAACATGTGAGCAAAAG
GCCAGCAAAAGGCCAGGAACCGTAAAAAGGCCGCGTTGCTGGCGTTTTTCCATAGGCTCCGCCCCCCTGA
CGAGCATCACAAAAATCGACGCTCAAGTCAGAGGTGGCGAAACCCGACAGGACTATAAAGATACCAGGCG
TTTCCCCCTGGAAGCTCCCTCGTGCGCTCTCCTGTTCCGACCCTGCCGCTTACCGGATACCTGTCCGCCT
TTCTCCCTTCGGGAAGCGTGGCGCTTTCTCAATGCTCACGCTGTAGGTATCTCAGTTCGGTGTAGGTCGT
TCGCTCCAAGCTGGGCTGTGTGCACGAACCCCCCGTTCAGCCCGACCGCTGCGCCTTATCCGGTAACTAT
CGTCTTGAGTCCAACCCGGTAAGACACGACTTATCGCCACTGGCAGCAGCCACTGGTAACAGGATTAGCA
GAGCGAGGTATGTAGGCGGTGCTACAGAGTTCTTGAAGTGGTGGCCTAACTACGGCTACACTAGAAGGAC
AGTATTTGGTATCTGCGCTCTGCTGAAGCCAGTTACCTTCGGAAAAAGAGTTGGTAGCTCTTGATCCGGC
AAACAAACCACCGCTGGTAGCGGTGGTTTTTTTGTTTGCAAGCAGCAGATTACGCGCAGAAAAAAAGGAT
CTCAAGAAGATCCTTTGATCTTTTCTACGGGGTCTGACGCTCAGTGGAACGAAAACTCACGTTAAGGGAT
TTTGGTCATGAGATTATCAAAAAGGATCTTCACCTAGATCCTTTTAAATTAAAAATGAAGTTTTAAATCA
ATCTAAAGTATATATGAGTAAACTTGGTCTGACAGTTACCAATGCTTAATCAGTGAGGCACCTATCTCAG
CGATCTGTCTATTTCGTTCATCCATAGTTGCCTGACTCCCCGTCGTGTAGATAACTACGATACGGGAGGG
CTTACCATCTGGCCCCAGTGCTGCAATGATACCGCGAGACCCACGCTCACCGGCTCCAGATTTATCAGCA
ATAAACCAGCCAGCCGGAAGGGCCGAGCGCAGAAGTGGTCCTGCAACTTTATCCGCCTCCATCCAGTCTA
TTAATTGTTGCCGGGAAGCTAGAGTAAGTAGTTCGCCAGTTAATAGTTTGCGCAACGTTGTTGCCATTGC
TACAGGCATCGTGGTGTCACGCTCGTCGTTTGGTATGGCTTCATTCAGCTCCGGTTCCCAACGATCAAGG
CGAGTTACATGAT
