>Addgene plasmid #55202 | CMVp-dsRed2-Triplex-28-gRNA3-28-gRNA4-28-gRNA5-28-gRNA6-28-pA | addgene partial sequence | sequence record 89764 | TK-pA-R2 5'-GGTGGGGAAAAGGAAGAAAC-3'
TATCGACAGAGTGCCAGCCCTGGGACCGAACCCCGCGTTTATGAACAAACGACCCAACACCGTGCGTTTT
ATTCTGTCTTTTTATTGCCGTCATAGCGCGGGTTCCTTCCGGTATTGTCTCCTTCCGTGTTTCAGTTAGC
CTCCCCCTAGGGTGGGCGAAGAACTCCAGCATGAGATCCCCGCGCTGGAGGATCATCCAGCCGGCGTCCC
GGAAAACGATTCCGAAGCCCAACCTTTCATAGAAGGCGGCGGTGGAATCGAAATCTCGTGATGGCAGGTT
GGGCGTCGCTTGGTCGGTCATTTCGAACCCCAGAGTCCCGCTTACCCGGGTTTCTTAGCTGCCTATACGG
CAGTGAACGAAAAAAAGCACCGACTCGGTGCCACTTTTTCAAGTTGATAACGGACTAGCCTTATTTTAAC
TTGCTATTTCTAGCTCTAAAACGTTTCCAGGAGGGTGACTCCGACTTTTCTTAGCTGCCTATACGGCAGT
GAACGAAAAAAAGCACCGACTCGGTGCCACTTTTTCAAGTTGATAACGGACTAGCCTTATTTTAACTTGC
TATTTCTAGCTCTAAAACGCTGATGGCTGACTTGATGCCCTGTTTCTTAGCTGCCTATACGGCAGTGAAC
GAAAAAAAGCACCGACTCGGTGCCACTTTTTCAAGTTGATAACGGACTAGCCTTATTTTAACTTGCTATT
TCTAGCTCTAAAACAACTGGTTCTTATCTGCGTCACCTTTTCTTAGCTGCCTATACGGCAGTGAACGAAA
AAAAGCACCGACTCGGTGCCACTTTTTCAAGTTGATAACGGACTAGCCTTATTTTAACTTGCTATTTCTA
GCTCTAAAACGAGCACCTCAGAGAGTACACGCTAGCT
