>Addgene plasmid #55202 | CMVp-dsRed2-Triplex-28-gRNA3-28-gRNA4-28-gRNA5-28-gRNA6-28-pA | addgene partial sequence | sequence record 89914 | CMV-F 5'-CGCAAATGGGCGGTAGGCGTG-3'
TGAACCGTCAGATCCGAGCTCGCCACCATGGCCTCCTCCGAGAACGTCATCACCGAGTTCATGCGCTTCA
AGGTGCGCATGGAGGGCACCGTGAACGGCCACGAGTTCGAGATCGAGGGCGAGGGCGAGGGCCGCCCCTA
CGAGGGCCACAACACCGTGAAGCTGAAGGTGACCAAGGGCGGCCCCCTGCCCTTCGCCTGGGACATCCTG
TCCCCCCAGTTCCAGTACGGCTCCAAGGTGTACGTGAAGCACCCCGCCGACATCCCCGACTACAAGAAGC
TGTCCTTCCCCGAGGGCTTCAAGTGGGAGCGCGTGATGAACTTCGAGGACGGCGGCGTGGCGACCGTGAC
CCAGGACTCCTCCCTGCAGGACGGCTGCTTCATCTACAAGGTGAAGTTCATCGGCGTGAACTTCCCCTCC
GACGGCCCCGTGATGCAGAAGAAGACCATGGGCTGGGAGGCCTCCACCGAGCGCCTGTACCCCCGCGACG
GCGTGCTGAAGGGCGAGACCCACAAGGCCCTGAAGCTGAAGGACGGCGGCCACTACCTGGTGGAGTTCAA
GTCCATCTACATGGCCAAGAAGCCCGTGCAGCTGCCCGGCTACTACTACGTGGACGCCAAGCTGGACATC
ACCTCCCACAACGAGGACTACACCATCGTGGAGCAGTACGAGCGCACCGAGGGCCGCCACCACCTGTTCC
TGTAGTAAACCGGTGATTCGTCAGTAGGGTTGTAAAGGTTTTTCTTTTCCTGAGAAAACAACCTTTTGTT
TTCTCAGGTTTTGCTT
