>Addgene plasmid #55202 | CMVp-dsRed2-Triplex-28-gRNA3-28-gRNA4-28-gRNA5-28-gRNA6-28-pA | addgene partial sequence | sequence record 89992 | DsRed1-C 5'-AGCTGGACATCACCTCCCACAACG-3'
AGCGCACCGAGGGCCGCCACCACCTGTTCCTGTAGTAAACCGGTGATTCGTCAGTAGGGTTGTAAAGGTT
TTTCTTTTCCTGAGAAAACAACCTTTTGTTTTCTCAGGTTTTGCTTTTTGGCCTTTCCCTAGCTTTAAAA
AAAAAAAAGCAAAACTCACCGAGGCAGTTCCATAGGATGGCAAGATCCTGGTATCGGTCTGCGAGTTCAC
TGCCGTATAGGCAGCTAAGAAAGCTAGCGTGTACTCTCTGAGGTGCTCGTTTTAGAGCTAGAAATAGCAA
GTTAAAATAAGGCTAGTCCGTTATCAACTTGAAAAAGTGGCACCGAGTCGGTGCTTTTTTTCGTTCACTG
CCGTATAGGCAGCTAAGAAAAGGTGACGCAGATAAGAACCAGTTGTTTTAGAGCTAGAAATAGCAAGTTA
AAATAAGGCTAGTCCGTTATCAACTTGAAAAAGTGGCACCGAGTCGGTGCTTTTTTTCGTTCACTGCCGT
ATAGGCAGCTAAGAAACAGGGCATCAAGTCAGCCATCAGCGTTTTAGAGCTAGAAATAGCAAGTTAAAAT
AAGGCTAGTCCGTTATCAACTTGAAAAAGTGGCACCGAGTCGGTGCTTTTTTTCGTTCACTGCCGTATAG
GCAGCTAAGAAAAGTCGGAGTCACCCTCCTGGAAACGTTTTAGAGCTAGAAATAGCAAGTTAAAATAAGG
CTAGTCCGTTATCAACTTGAAAAAGTGGCACCGAGTCGGTGCTTTTTTTCGTTCACTGCCGTATAGGCAG
CTAAGAAACCCGGGTAAGCGGGACTCTGGGGTTCGAAATGACCGACCAAGCGACGCCCA
